>Addgene plasmid #230501 | AiP15085 - pAAV-AiE0539h_3xC1-minBG-SYFP2-WPRE3-BGHpA (Alias: CN5085) | addgene full sequence | sequence record 473936 | Addgene NGS Result
CCTGCAGGCAGCTGCGCGCTCGCTCGCTCACTGAGGCCGCCCGGGCGTCGGGCGACCTTTGGTCGCCCGG
CCTCAGTGAGCGAGCGAGCGCGCAGAGAGGGAGTGGCCAACTCCATCACTAGGGGTTCCTGCGGCCGCAC
GCGTGGTCCGGATTGGGAAAGAGGGAAGATGGACTGAGTCTGCAGAGGAATGAGGGGCTGTTGGGGTGCT
GTTGCTATGGTGATGGGGCTGCAGCCTGTTAATTAAACCCCCGGTTGCCACGGAGACAGTGGTGGTTGGT
CCGGATTGGGAAAGAGGGAAGATGGACTGAGTCTGCAGAGGAATGAGGGGCTGTTGGGGTGCTGTTGCTA
TGGTGATGGGGCTGCAGCCTGTTAATTAAACCCCCGGTTGCCACGGAGACAGTGGTGGTTGGTCCGGATT
GGGAAAGAGGGAAGATGGACTGAGTCTGCAGAGGAATGAGGGGCTGTTGGGGTGCTGTTGCTATGGTGAT
GGGGCTGCAGCCTGTTAATTAAACCCCCGGTTGCCACGGAGACAGTGGTGGTTGAGCTCGGGCTGGGCAT
AAAAGTCAGGGCAGAGCCATCTATTGCTTACATTTGCTTCTGGGATCCAGATCTTTCGAAGCTAGCGCTA
CCGGTCGCCACCATGGTGAGCAAGGGCGAGGAGCTGTTCACCGGGGTGGTGCCCATCCTGGTCGAGCTGG
ACGGCGACGTAAACGGCCACAAGTTCAGCGTGTCCGGCGAGGGCGAGGGCGATGCCACCTACGGCAAGCT
GACCCTGAAGCTGATCTGCACCACCGGCAAGCTGCCCGTGCCCTGGCCCACCCTCGTGACCACCCTGGGC
TACGGCGTGCAGTGCTTCGCCCGCTACCCCGACCACATGAAGCAGCACGACTTCTTCAAGTCCGCCATGC
CCGAAGGCTACGTCCAGGAGCGCACCATCTTCTTCAAGGACGACGGCAACTACAAGACCCGCGCCGAGGT
GAAGTTCGAGGGCGACACCCTGGTGAACCGCATCGAGCTGAAGGGCATCGACTTCAAGGAGGACGGCAAC
ATCCTGGGGCACAAGCTGGAGTACAACTACAACAGCCACAACGTCTATATCACCGCCGACAAGCAGAAGA
ACGGCATCAAGGCCAACTTCAAGATCCGCCACAACATCGAGGACGGCGGCGTGCAGCTCGCCGACCACTA
CCAGCAGAACACCCCCATCGGCGACGGCCCCGTGCTGCTGCCCGACAACCACTACCTGAGCTACCAGTCC
AAGCTGAGCAAAGACCCCAACGAGAAGCGCGATCACATGGTCCTGCTGGAGTTCGTGACCGCCGCCGGGA
TCACTCTCGGCATGGACGAGCTGTACAAGTAAGTCGACGGCGCGCCGCGGCCGCGAATTCGATATCATAA
TCAACCTCTGGATTACAAAATTTGTGAAAGATTGACTGGTATTCTTAACTATGTTGCTCCTTTTACGCTA
TGTGGATACGCTGCTTTAATGCCTTTGTATCATGCTATTGCTTCCCGTATGGCTTTCATTTTCTCCTCCT
TGTATAAATCCTGGTTAGTTCTTGCCACGGCGGAACTCATCGCCGCCTGCCTTGCCCGCTGCTGGACAGG
GGCTCGGCTGTTGGGCACTGACAATTCCGTGGCTCGAGAGATCTTCGACTGTGCCTTCTAGTTGCCAGCC
ATCTGTTGTTTGCCCCTCCCCCGTGCCTTCCTTGACCCTGGAAGGTGCCACTCCCACTGTCCTTTCCTAA
TAAAATGAGGAAATTGCATCGCATTGTCTGAGTAGGTGTCATTCTATTCTGGGGGGTGGGGTGGGGCAGG
ACAGCAAGGGGGAGGATTGGGAAGACAATAGCAGGCATGAGATCTCACGTGCGGACCGAGCGGCCGCAGG
AACCCCTAGTGATGGAGTTGGCCACTCCCTCTCTGCGCGCTCGCTCGCTCACTGAGGCCGGGCGACCAAA
GGTCGCCCGACGCCCGGGCTTTGCCCGGGCGGCCTCAGTGAGCGAGCGAGCGCGCAGCTGCCTGCAGGGG
CGCCTGATGCGGTATTTTCTCCTTACGCATCTGTGCGGTATTTCACACCGCATA
[95 nt withheld, positions 2085-2179]
T
[46 nt withheld, positions 2181-2226]
C
[141 nt withheld, positions 2228-2368]
CCTTTGACGTTGGAGTCCACGTTCTTT
[37 nt withheld, positions 2396-2432]
ACTCTATCTCGGGCTATTCTTTTGATTTATAAGGGATTTTGCCGATTTCGGTCTATTGGTTAAAAAATGA
GCTGATTTAACAAAAATTTAACGCGAATTTTAACAAAATATTAACGTTTACAATTTTATGGTGCACTCTC
AGTACAATCTGCTCTGATGCCGCATAGTTAAGCCAGCCCCGACACCCGCCAACACCCGCTGACGCGCCCT
GACGGGCTTGTCTGCTCCCGGCATCCGCTTACAGACAAGCTGTGACCGTCTCCGGGAGCTGCATGTGTCA
GAGGTTTTCACCGTCATCACCGAAACGCGCGAGACGAAAGGGCCTCGTGATACGCCTATTTTTATAGGTT
AATGTCATGATAATAATGGTTTCTTAGACGTCAGGTGGCACTTTTCGGGGAAATGTGCGCGGAACCCCTA
TTTGTTTATTTTTCTAAATACATTCAAATATGTATCCGCTCATGAGACAATAACCCTGATAAATGCTTCA
ATAATATTGAAAAAGGAAGAGTATGAGTATTCAACATTTCCGTGTCGCCCTTATTCCCTTTTTTGCGGCA
TTTTGCCTTCCTGTTTTTGCTCACCCAGAAACGCTGGTGAAAGTAAAAGATGCTGAAGATCAGTTGGGTG
CACGAGTGGGTTACATCGAACTGGATCTCAACAGCGGTAAGATCCTTGAGAGTTTTCGCCCCGAAGAACG
TTTTCCAATGATGAGCACTTTTAAAGTTCTGCTATGTGGCGCGGTATTATCCCGTATTGACGCCGGGCAA
GAGCAACTCGGTCGCCGCATACACTATTCTCAGAATGACTTGGTTGAGTACTCACCAGTCACAGAAAAGC
ATCTTACGGATGGCATGACAGTAAGAGAATTATGCAGTGCTGCCATAACCATGAGTGATAACACTGCGGC
CAACTTACTTCTGACAACGATCGGAGGACCGAAGGAGCTAACCGCTTTTTTGCACAACATGGGGGATCAT
GTAACTCGCCTTGATCGTTGGGAACCGGAGCTGAATGAAGCCATACCAAACGACGAGCGTGACACCACGA
TGCCTGTAGCAATGGCAACAACGTTGCGCAAACTATTAACTGGCGAACTACTTACTCTAGCTTCCCGGCA
ACAATTAATAGACTGGATGGAGGCGGATAAAGTTGCAGGACCACTTCTGCGCTCGGCCCTTCCGGCTGGC
TGGTTTATTGCTGATAAATCTGGAGCCGGTGAGCGTGGGTCTCGCGGTATCATTGCAGCACTGGGGCCAG
ATGGTAAGCCCTCCCGTATCGTAGTTATCTACACGACGGGGAGTCAGGCAACTATGGATGAACGAAATAG
ACAGATCGCTGAGATAGGTGCCTCACTGATTAAGCATTGGTAACTGTCAGACCAAGTTTACTCATATATA
CTTTAGATTGATTTAAAACTTCATTTTTAATTTAAAAGGATCTAGGTGAAGATCCTTTTTGATAATCTCA
TGACCAAAATCCCTTAACGTGAGTTTTCGTTCCACTGAGCGTCAGACCCCGTAGAAAAGATCAAAGGATC
TTCTTGAGATCCTTTTTTTCTGCGCGTAATCTGCTGCTTGCAAACAAAAAAACCACCGCTACCAGCGGTG
GTTTGTTTGCCGGATCAAGAGCTACCAACTCTTTTTCCGAAGGTAACTGGCTTCAGCAGAGCGCAGATAC
CAAATACTGTTCTTCTAGTGTAGCCGTAGTTAGGCCACCACTTCAAGAACTCTGTAGCACCGCCTACATA
CCTCGCTCTGCTAATCCTGTTACCAGTGGCTGCTGCCAGTGGCGATAAGTCGTGTCTTACCGGGTTGGAC
TCAAGACGATAGTTACCGGATAAGGCGCAGCGGTCGGGCTGAACGGGGGGTTCGTGCACACAGCCCAGCT
TGGAGCGAACGACCTACACCGAACTGAGATACCTACAGCGTGAGCTATGAGAAAGCGCCACGCTTCCCGA
AGGGAGAAAGGCGGACAGGTATCCGGTAAGCGGCAGGGTCGGAACAGGAGAGCGCACGAGGGAGCTTCCA
GGGGGAAACGCCTGGTATCTTTATAGTCCTGTCGGGTTTCGCCACCTCTGACTTGAGCGTCGATTTTTGT
GATGCTCGTCAGGGGGGCGGAGCCTATGGAAAAACGCCAGCAACGCGGCCTTTTTACGGTTCCTGGCCTT
TTGCTGGCCTTTTGCTCACATGT
Features (pLannotate 1.2.2; 14 found; start..end, strand, type, name):
     12..39      +  repeat_region  AAV2 ITR (fragment): inverted terminal repeat of adeno-associated virus serotype 2 inverted
     68..95      +  repeat_region  AAV2 ITR (fragment): inverted terminal repeat of adeno-associated virus serotype 2 inverted
    643..1359    +  CDS            SYFP2: SYFP2 is a basic (constitutively fluorescent) yellow fluorescent protein published in 2006, derived from Aequorea victoria. It is reported to be a very rapidly-maturing monomer with moderate acid sensitivity.
   1399..1556    +  misc_feature   WPRE (fragment): woodchuck hepatitis virus posttranscriptional regulatory element
   1562..1642    +  misc_feature   WPRE (fragment): woodchuck hepatitis virus posttranscriptional regulatory element
   1659..1770    +  polyA_signal   bGH poly(A) signal: bovine growth hormone polyadenylation signal
   1888..2028    +  repeat_region  AAV2 ITR: inverted terminal repeat of adeno-associated virus serotype 2 inverted
   2033..2084    -  misc_feature   bom (fragment): basis of mobility region from pBR322
   2103..2558    +  rep_origin     f1 ori (sequence partly withheld): f1 bacteriophage origin of replication; arrow indicates direction of (+) strand synthesis
   2559..2608    -  misc_feature   bom (fragment): basis of mobility region from pBR322
   2710..2745    -  CDS            rop (fragment): Rop protein, which maintains plasmids at low copy number; rop
   2840..2944    +  promoter       AmpR promoter: bla
   2945..3805    +  CDS            AmpR: β-lactamase; bla; confers resistance to ampicillin, carbenicillin, and related antibiotics
   3976..4564    +  rep_origin     ori: high-copy-number ColE1/pMB1/pBR322/pUC origin of replication
