[The description below was written by a language model from this plasmid's Addgene catalogue record and pLannotate feature annotations shown in this document.]
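Description:
AiP15085 - pAAV-AiE0539h_3xC1-minBG-SYFP2-WPRE3-BGHpA (alias CN5085) is an AAV transfer plasmid of about 4.6 kb built on a pAAV2 backbone and intended for packaging a recombinant AAV genome that reports enhancer activity in brain cells. In bacteria it is maintained through a high-copy ColE1/pUC-type origin and selected with ampicillin via the β-lactamase gene and its native promoter. The backbone also carries an f1 phage origin and small remnants of pBR322-derived bom and rop sequences. The recorded growth strain is a recombination-deficient line of the kind commonly used to preserve repeat-rich ITRs.

The payload sits between AAV2 inverted terminal repeats, which provide the cis signals for genome replication and encapsidation. The right ITR is annotated in full, while the left one is detected only as short fragments in the sequencing-derived record. Between the left ITR and the reporter lies an unannotated stretch which, according to the construct name, holds the AiE0539h_3xC1 enhancer followed by a minimal beta-globin (minBG) promoter. The "3xC1" label suggests a triplicated core of the enhancer, although the record does not spell this out. Because the minimal promoter has little activity of its own, expression of the downstream SYFP2, a fast-maturing monomeric yellow fluorescent protein, depends on the enhancer being active in a given cell type. A shortened WPRE (WPRE3, seen as two WPRE fragments) boosts transcript stability and expression, and the bovine growth hormone polyadenylation signal terminates the message. The construct belongs to a suite of enhancer AAVs for genetic access to cortical cell types and is used to label the targeted populations. The record does not state which population this enhancer marks.
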