Addgene plasmid #230501: AiP15085 - pAAV-AiE0539h_3xC1-minBG-SYFP2-WPRE3-BGHpA (Alias: CN5085)
Purpose: AiE0539h_3xC1 is an enhancer sequence, designed to drive AAV-mediated transgene expression in specific populations of brain cells
Depositing lab: Allen Institute for Brain Science & Jonathan Ting. Depositing organization: Allen Institute. Publication: A suite of enhancer AAVs and transgenic mouse lines for genetic access to cortical cell types. Ben-Simon Y, Hooper M, Narayan S, Daigle TL, Dwivedi D, Way SW, Oster A, Stafford DA, Mich JK, Taormina MJ, Martinez RA, Opitz-Araya X, Roth JR, Alexander JR, Allen S, Amster A, Arbuckle J, Ayala A, Baker PM, Bakken TE, Barcelli T, Barta S, Bendrick J, Bertagnolli D, Bielstein C, Bishwakarma P, Bowlus J, Boyer G, Brouner K, Casian B, Casper T, Chakka AB, Chakrabarty R, Chance RK, Chavan S, Clark M, Colbert K, Collman F, Daniel S, Departee M, DiValentin P, Donadio N, Dotson N, Egdorf T, Fliss T, Gabitto M, Garcia J, Gary A, Gasperini M, Gloe J, Goldy J, Gore BB, Graybuck L, Greisman N, Haeseleer F, Halterman C, Haradon Z, Hastings SD, Helback O, Ho W, Hockemeyer D, Huang C, Huff S, Hunker A, Johansen N, Jones D, Juneau Z, Kalmbach B, Kannan M, Khem S, Kussick E, Kutsal R, Larsen R, Lee C, Lee AY, Leibly M, Lenz GH, Li S, Liang E, Lusk N, Madigan Z, Malloy J, Malone J, McCue R, Melchor J, Mollenkopf T, Moosman S, Morin E, Newman D, Ng L, Ngo K, Omstead V, Otto S, Oyama A, Pena N, Pham T, Phillips E, Pom CA, Potekhina L, Ransford S, Ray PL, Rette D, Reynoldson C, Rimorin C, Rocha D, Ruiz A, Sanchez REA, Sawyer L, Sedeno-Cortes A, Sevigny JP, Shapovalova N, Shepard N, Shulga L, Sigler AR, Siverts L, Soliman S, Somasundaram S, Staats B, Stewart K, Szelenyi E, Tieu M, Trader C, Tran A, van Velthoven CTJ, Walker M, Wang Y, Weed N, Wirthlin M, Wood T, Wynalda B, Yao Z, Zhou T, Ariza J, Dee N, Reding M, Ronellenfitch K, Mufti S, Sunkin SM, Smith KA, Esposito L, Waters J, Thyagarajan B, Yao S, Lein ES, Zeng H, Levi BP, Ngai J, Ting JT, Tasic B. Cell. 2025 May 16:S0092-8674(25)00513-6. doi: 10.1016/j.cell.2025.05.002. PubMed 40403729.
Backbone
  Vector backbone: pAAV2
  Vector type: AAV
Growth in bacteria
  Bacterial resistance: Ampicillin, 100 μg/mL
  Growth temperature: 37°C
  Growth strain: NEB Stable
  Copy number: High Copy
Gene/Insert
  Gene/Insert name: SYFP2
  Species: Synthetic
  Promoter: minBG
  Cloning method: Gibson Cloning
Terms and licenses: Academic/Nonprofit Terms; Industry Terms: Not Available to Industry
How to cite: AiP15085 - pAAV-AiE0539h_3xC1-minBG-SYFP2-WPRE3-BGHpA (Alias: CN5085) was a gift from Allen Institute for Brain Science & Jonathan Ting (Addgene plasmid # 230501 ; http://n2t.net/addgene:230501 ; RRID:Addgene_230501)
